Addgene plasmid #79717: DMPK_HUMAN_D0
Purpose: This plasmid encodes the kinase domain of DMPK. Intended for co-expression with Lambda Phosphatase that accompanies this set to enhance bacterial kinase expression.
Depositing lab: John Chodera & Nicholas Levinson & Markus Seeliger. Depositing organization: Memorial Sloan-Kettering Cancer Center. Publication: An open library of human kinase domain constructs for automated bacterial expression. Albanese SK, Parton DL, Isik M, Rodriguez-Laureano L, Hanson SM, Behr JM, Gradia S, Jeans C, Levinson NM, Seeliger MA, Chodera JD. Biochemistry. 2018 Jul 13. doi: 10.1021/acs.biochem.7b01081. PubMed 30004690.
Backbone
  Vector backbone: pET His10 TEV LIC cloning vector (2B-T-10)
  Backbone manufacturer: Scott Gradia (Addgene plasmid # 78173)
  Vector type: Bacterial Expression
Growth in bacteria
  Bacterial resistance: Ampicillin, 100 μg/mL
  Growth temperature: 37°C
  Growth strain: DH5alpha
  Copy number: Low Copy
Gene/Insert
  Gene/Insert name: DMPK
  Species: H. sapiens (human)
  Entrez Gene: DMPK (a.k.a. DM, DM1, DM1PK, DMK, MDPK, MT-PK)
  Promoter: T7
  Tag / fusion protein: His10-TEV (N terminal on backbone)
  Cloning method: Ligation Independent Cloning
  Sequencing primers: 5′ T7; 3′ T7 reverse
Terms and licenses: Academic/Nonprofit Terms; Industry Terms: Not Available to Industry
Depositor comments: This plasmid was generated as part of an open library of human kinase domain constructs for automated bacterial expression. The work can be found here doi: http://dx.doi.org/10.1101/038711 The lambda phosphatase expression vector can be found at https://www.addgene.org/79748/ The YopH Phosphatase expression vector can be found at https://www.addgene.org/79749/
How to cite: DMPK_HUMAN_D0 was a gift from John Chodera & Nicholas Levinson & Markus Seeliger (Addgene plasmid # 79717 ; http://n2t.net/addgene:79717 ; RRID:Addgene_79717)
