[The description below was written by a language model from this plasmid's Addgene catalogue record.]
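Description:
DMPK_HUMAN_D0 is a bacterial expression plasmid that encodes the kinase domain of human DMPK (dystrophia myotonica protein kinase, also known as DM1PK or MT-PK). It is built on the pET His10 TEV LIC cloning vector (2B-T-10), and the insert was introduced by ligation-independent cloning. The plasmid is selected with ampicillin and is recorded as low copy. The record lists DH5alpha as the propagation strain. No feature table is provided, so the exact residue boundaries of the kinase domain, the origin of replication and other backbone elements are not stated.

Expression is driven by a T7 promoter, so protein production requires an E. coli host that supplies T7 RNA polymerase. The backbone contributes an N-terminal tag of ten histidines followed by a TEV protease recognition site. This allows the fusion protein to be captured by immobilised metal affinity chromatography, after which the tag can be cleaved off with TEV protease.

The construct belongs to an open library of human kinase domain constructs designed for automated bacterial expression. It is intended to be co-expressed with the Lambda phosphatase plasmid that accompanies the set, which the depositors state enhances bacterial kinase expression. A YopH phosphatase vector is also mentioned as part of the collection. Typical uses would be producing recombinant DMPK kinase domain for biochemical, biophysical or structural work.
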