>Addgene plasmid #79717 | DMPK_HUMAN_D0 | depositor partial sequence | sequence record 149039 | Sequence of gene (DMPK_HUMAN) inserted into backbone.
CAGCAGCTGGTGTTGGACCCGGGCTTCCTGGGGCTGGAGCCCCTGCTCGACCTTCTCCTGGGCGTCCACC
AGGAGCTGGGCGCCTCCGAACTGGCCCAGGACAAGTACGTGGCCGACTTCTTGCAGTGGGCGGAGCCCAT
CGTGGTGAGGCTTAAGGAGGTCCGACTGCAGAGGGACGACTTCGAGATTCTGAAGGTGATCGGACGCGGG
GCGTTCAGCGAGGTAGCGGTAGTGAAGATGAAGCAGACGGGCCAGGTGTATGCCATGAAGATCATGAACA
AGTGGGACATGCTGAAGAGGGGCGAGGTGTCGTGCTTCCGTGAGGAGAGGGACGTGTTGGTGAATGGGGA
CCGGCGGTGGATCACGCAGCTGCACTTCGCCTTCCAGGATGAGAACTACCTGTACCTGGTCATGGAGTAT
TACGTGGGCGGGGACCTGCTGACACTGCTGAGCAAGTTTGGGGAGCGGATTCCGGCCGAGATGGCGCGCT
TCTACCTGGCGGAGATTGTCATGGCCATAGACTCGGTGCACCGGCTTGGCTACGTGCACAGGGACATCAA
ACCCGACAACATCCTGCTGGACCGCTGTGGCCACATCCGCCTGGCCGACTTCGGCTCTTGCCTCAAGCTG
CGGGCAGATGGAACGGTGCGGTCGCTGGTGGCTGTGGGCACCCCAGACTACCTGTCCCCCGAGATCCTGC
AGGCTGTGGGCGGTGGGCCTGGGACAGGCAGCTACGGGCCCGAGTGTGACTGGTGGGCGCTGGGTGTATT
CGCCTATGAAATGTTCTATGGGCAGACGCCCTTCTACGCGGATTCCACGGCGGAGACCTATGGCAAGATC
GTCCACTACAAGGAGCACCTCTCTCTGCCGCTGGTGGACGAAGGGGTCCCTGAGGAGGCTCGAGACTTCA
TTCAGCGGTTGCTGTGTCCCCCGGAGACACGGCTGGGCCGGGGTGGAGCAGGCGACTTCCGGACACATCC
CTTCTTCTTTGGCCTCGACTGGGATGGTCTCCGGGACAGCGTGCCCCCCTTTACACCGGATTTCGAAGGT
GCCACCGACACATGCAACTTCGACTTGGTGGAGGACGGGCTCACTGCCATGGTGAGCGGGGGCGGGGAGA
CACTGTCGGACATTCGGGAAGGTGCGCCGCTAGGGGTCCACCTGCCTTTTGTGGGCTACTCCTACTCCTG
CATGGCCCTCAGGGACAGTGAGGTCCCAGGCCCCACACCC
