>Addgene plasmid #79717 | DMPK_HUMAN_D0 | addgene partial sequence | sequence record 159286 | T7 5'-TAATACGACTCACTATAGGG-3'
CTCCGGAGAGCTCTTTAATTAAGCGGCCGCCCTGCAGGACTCGAGTTCTAGAAATAATTTTGTTTAACTT
TAAGAAGGAGATATACATATGAAATCTTCTCACCATCACCATCACCATCACCATCACCATGAAAACCTGT
ACTTCCAATCCAATGCACAGCAGCTGGTGTTGGACCCGGGCTTCCTGGGGCTGGAGCCCCTGCTCGACCT
TCTCCTGGGCGTCCACCAGGAGCTGGGCGCCTCCGAACTGGCCCAGGACAAGTACGTGGCCGACTTCTTG
CAGTGGGCGGAGCCCATCGTGGTGAGGCTTAAGGAGGTCCGACTGCAGAGGGACGACTTCGAGATTCTGA
AGGTGATCGGACGCGGGGCGTTCAGCGAGGTAGCGGTAGTGAAGATGAAGCAGACGGGCCAGGTGTATGC
CATGAAGATCATGAACAAGTGGGACATGCTGAAGAGGGGCGAGGTGTCGTGCTTCCGTGAGGAGAGGGAC
GTGTTGGTGAATGGGGACCGGCGGTGGATCACGCAGCTGCACTTCGCCTTCCAGGATGAGAACTACCTGT
ACCTGGTCATGGAGTATTACGTGGGCGGGGACCTGCTGACACTGCTGAGCAAGTTTGGGGAGCGGATTCC
GGCCGAGATGGCGCGCTTCTACCTGGCGGAGATTGTCATGGCCATAGACTCGGTGCACCGGCTTGGCTAC
GTGCACAGGGACATCAAACCCGACAACATCCTGCTGGACCGCTGTGGCCACATCCGCCTGGCCGACTTCG
GCTCTTGCCTCAAGCTGCGGGCAGATGGAACGGTGCGGTCGCTGGTGGCTGTGGGCACCCCAGACTACCT
GTCCCCCGAGATCCTGCAGGCTGTGGGCGGTGGGCCTGGGACAGGCAGCTACGGGCCCGAGTGTGACTGG
TGGGCGCTGGGTGTATTCGCCTATGAAATGTTCTATGG
