>Addgene plasmid #79717 | DMPK_HUMAN_D0 | addgene partial sequence | sequence record 159287 | T7term 5'-GCTAGTTATTGCTCAGCGG-3'
CTTTGTTAGCAGCCGGATCAGCGCGCACGCGTGGTACCGGCCGGCCACCAGGTGGCGCGCCGCGATCGCG
GATCCGTTATCCACTTCCAATGTTATTAGGGTGTGGGGCCTGGGACCTCACTGTCCCTGAGGGCCATGCA
GGAGTAGGAGTAGCCCACAAAAGGCAGGTGGACCCCTAGCGGCGCACCTTCCCGAATGTCCGACAGTGTC
TCCCCGCCCCCGCTCACCATGGCAGTGAGCCCGTCCTCCACCAAGTCGAAGTTGCATGTGTCGGTGGCAC
CTTCGAAATCCGGTGTAAAGGGGGGCACGCTGTCCCGGAGACCATCCCAGTCGAGGCCAAAGAAGAAGGG
ATGTGTCCGGAAGTCGCCTGCTCCACCCCGGCCCAGCCGTGTCTCCGGGGGACACAGCAACCGCTGAATG
AAGTCTCGAGCCTCCTCAGGGACCCCTTCGTCCACCAGCGGCAGAGAGAGGTGCTCCTTGTAGTGGACGA
TCTTGCCATAGGTCTCCGCCGTGGAATCCGCGTAGAAGGGCGTCTGCCCATAGAACATTTCATAGGCGAA
TACACCCAGCGCCCACCAGTCACACTCGGGCCCGTAGCTGCCTGTCCCAGGCCCACCGCCCACAGCCTGC
AGGATCTCGGGGGACAGGTAGTCTGGGGTGCCCACAGCCACCAGCGACCGCACCGTTCCATCTGCCCGCA
GCTTGAGGCAAGAGCCGAAGTCGGCCAGGCGGATGTGGCCACAGCGGTCCAGCAGGATGTTGTCGGGTTT
GATGTCCCTGTGCACGTAGCCAAGCCGGTGCACCGAGTCTATGGCCATGACAATCTCCGCCAGGTAGAAG
CGCGCCATCTCGGCCGGAATCCGCTCCCCAAACTTGCTCAGCAGTGTCAGCAGGTCCCCGCCCACGTAAT
ACTCCATGACCAGGTACAGGTAGTTCTCATCCTGGAAGGCGAAGTGCAGCTGCGTGATCCACCGCCGGTC
CCCATTCACCAACACGTCCCT
